>Addgene plasmid #22640 | pEF1a-mRor2delta745 | addgene partial sequence | sequence record 28414 | 22640 with BGH-rev
GACCGGTATGCATATTCAGATCCTCTTCTGAGATGAGTTTTTGTTCGAAGGGCCCTCTAGATTATTTGTC
ATCATCGTCCTTATAGTCCCCCTCGAGCCGGCTGTGGATGTCCTTAAAGCGGGGCCTCCGGCTTGGGAAC
TCATTCCAGCATTCAATCATGAGGGCATAGACCCAGGCGGGGCAGTCATCCGGGCAGGGCAGCACCTGCC
GGCTCCGGATCATCTCCACCACGTCCTGGTTGGAGTACCCACAGTAGGGCTGCAGGCCGTAGCTAAAGAC
CTCCCAGAGGACCACACCGTAGGACCAGATGTCAGAGTCGATGGAGAACTTTCCATACATGACGGCCTCG
GGGGACATCCAGCGGATGGGCAGCAGTGAATTGCCCATGAGTTTGTAGTAATCTGCGGAGTATACCTCAC
GGAAGAGGCCCAAGTCTGAGATCCTCACGTTCAGCTTGTCGTACACCAGCACATTGCGTGTGGCCAGGTC
CTTATGGACCACGTGGTGGCTGGACAGGAACTCCATCCCCGCAGCGATCTGCGCCACCACGTGCACGAAG
TCCGGGGGCTCCAGGGCTGACTTCACTGTGCGGTCGTCATCGGTGCTGCCCACATCGGAGTGCGGCGAGC
GCATGACCAGGAATTCATGAAGGTCGCCATGGGAACAGTAGCTGAAGATCATGCTCAAGGGTTGGTCCTT
GGTCACGACGCCTANGAGACAGACGATGTTGGGGTGCTGCAGTCGGGCCCGGANCATCGCCTCTTGCCGG
AACTCCTCCCGCAGGGGCCCCTCAGCCTTGTCTTTCAGCGTCTTGATGGCCACGGCCTGGGTTGGTTCTC
CTGGGGCAGGNCCGAACAGGTGGCCTTTGTAGACCTTGCCAAACCGGTCCTCCCCGANCTCCTCCATG
