[The description below was written by a language model from this plasmid's Addgene catalogue record.]
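Description:
pEF1a-mRor2delta745 is a mammalian expression plasmid built on the pEF1a-myc/his A backbone and carrying a truncated form of mouse Ror2, the receptor tyrosine kinase-like orphan receptor (also known as Ntrkr2). It is propagated in E. coli under ampicillin selection. A neomycin resistance marker allows G418 selection of transfected mammalian cells, so it can be used for stable lines as well as transient expression. The record has no feature table and does not list the promoter explicitly, but the backbone name indicates that expression is driven by the EF1α promoter, a strong constitutive promoter active in many mammalian cell types. The listed T7 and BGH reverse sequencing primers suggest that a T7 priming site and a BGH polyadenylation region flank the cloning site.

The insert, Ror2 delta 745, is described as a deletion of the C-terminal domain and carries a Flag epitope at its C terminus for detection or immunoprecipitation. It was cloned as an XbaI fragment, with both sites retained; because the same enzyme is used at both ends, the cloning was not directional. The record gives an insert size of 745 bp, but this figure matches the "745" in the construct name. It may therefore reflect the truncation position rather than the true insert length, and the record does not resolve the point. Whether the backbone's myc/His tags are in frame with the insert is also not stated.

The associated study examined the requirement for Ror2 tyrosine kinase activity in Wnt5A signaling. This fits use of the construct as a deletion mutant for mapping which intracellular regions of Ror2 are needed to transduce Wnt5A signals.
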