Addgene plasmid #22640: pEF1a-mRor2delta745
Depositing lab: Roel Nusse. Depositing organization: Stanford University. Publication: Ror2 receptor requires tyrosine kinase activity to mediate Wnt5A signaling. Mikels A, Minami Y, Nusse R. J Biol Chem. 2009 Oct 30;284(44):30167-76. doi: 10.1074/jbc.M109.041715. Epub 2009 Aug 31. PubMed 19720827.
Backbone
  Vector backbone: pEF1a-myc/his A
  Backbone size w/o insert (bp): 9226
  Vector type: Mammalian Expression
  Selectable markers: Neomycin (select with G418)
Growth in bacteria
  Bacterial resistance: Ampicillin, 100 μg/mL
  Growth temperature: 37°C
  Growth strain: DH5alpha
  Copy number: Unknown
Gene/Insert
  Gene/Insert name: Ror2 delta 745 (alt name: Ror2)
  Species: M. musculus (mouse)
  Insert size (bp): 745
  Mutation: Deletion C terminal domain
  GenBank ID: AB010384
  Entrez Gene: Ror2 (a.k.a. Ntrkr2)
  Tag / fusion protein: Flag (C terminal on insert)
  Cloning method: Restriction Enzyme; 5′ cloning site XbaI (not destroyed); 3′ cloning site XbaI (not destroyed)
  Sequencing primers: 5′ T7; 3′ BGH reverse
Resource information
  A portion of this plasmid was derived from a plasmid made by: Dr. Y. Minami (Japan)
Terms and licenses: Academic/Nonprofit Terms; Industry Terms: Not Available to Industry
How to cite: pEF1a-mRor2delta745 was a gift from Roel Nusse (Addgene plasmid # 22640 ; http://n2t.net/addgene:22640 ; RRID:Addgene_22640)
